LOCUS       Exported 7152 bp ds-DNA circular SYN 13-MAY-2021
DEFINITION  CRISPR donor plasmid to tag human transcription factor ISL1 with
            GFP.
ACCESSION   .
VERSION     .
KEYWORDS    pISL1-donor
SOURCE      synthetic DNA construct
  ORGANISM  synthetic DNA construct
REFERENCE   1 (bases 1 to 7152)
  TITLE     White lab ENCODE plasmids to tag human transcription factors with
            GFP
REFERENCE   2 (bases 1 to 7152)
  AUTHORS   .
  TITLE     Direct Submission
  JOURNAL   Exported May 13, 2021 from SnapGene Server 1.1.58
            http://www.snapgene.com
FEATURES             Location/Qualifiers
     source          1..7152
                     /organism="synthetic DNA construct"
                     /mol_type="other DNA"
     primer_bind     complement(34..50)
                     /label=M13 rev
                     /note="common sequencing primer, one of multiple similar
                     variants"
     primer_bind     complement(34..50)
                     /label=M13 Reverse
                     /note="In lacZ gene. Also called M13-rev"
     primer_bind     complement(47..69)
                     /label=M13/pUC Reverse
                     /note="In lacZ gene"
     protein_bind    58..74
                     /label=lac operator
                     /bound_moiety="lac repressor encoded by lacI"
                     /note="The lac repressor binds to the lac operator to
                     inhibit transcription in E. coli. This inhibition can be
                     relieved by adding lactose or
                     isopropyl-beta-D-thiogalactopyranoside (IPTG)."
     promoter        complement(82..112)
                     /label=lac promoter
                     /note="promoter for the E. coli lac operon"
     protein_bind    127..148
                     /label=CAP binding site
                     /bound_moiety="E. coli catabolite activator protein"
                     /note="CAP binding activates transcription in the presence
                     of cAMP."
     primer_bind     complement(265..282)
                     /label=L4440
                     /note="L4440 vector, forward primer"
     rep_origin      complement(436..1024)
                     /direction=LEFT
                     /label=ori
                     /note="high-copy-number ColE1/pMB1/pBR322/pUC origin of
                     replication"
     primer_bind     complement(516..535)
                     /label=pBR322ori-F
                     /note="pBR322 origin, forward primer"
     CDS             complement(1195..2055)
                     /codon_start=1
                     /gene="bla"
                     /product="beta-lactamase"
                     /label=AmpR
                     /note="confers resistance to ampicillin, carbenicillin, and
                     related antibiotics"
                     /translation="MSIQHFRVALIPFFAAFCLPVFAHPETLVKVKDAEDQLGARVGYI
                     ELDLNSGKILESFRPEERFPMMSTFKVLLCGAVLSRIDAGQEQLGRRIHYSQNDLVEYS
                     PVTEKHLTDGMTVRELCSAAITMSDNTAANLLLTTIGGPKELTAFLHNMGDHVTRLDRW
                     EPELNEAIPNDERDTTMPVAMATTLRKLLTGELLTLASRQQLIDWMEADKVAGPLLRSA
                     LPAGWFIADKSGAGERGSRGIIAALGPDGKPSRIVVIYTTGSQATMDERNRQIAEIGAS
                     LIKHW"
     primer_bind     1818..1837
                     /label=Amp-R
                     /note="Ampicillin resistance gene, reverse primer"
     promoter        complement(2056..2160)
                     /gene="bla"
                     /label=AmpR promoter
     primer_bind     2228..2246
                     /label=pBRforEco
                     /note="pBR322 vectors, upsteam of EcoRI site, forward
                     primer"
     primer_bind     complement(2284..2306)
                     /label=pGEX 3'
                     /note="pGEX vectors, reverse primer"
     primer_bind     2406..2425
                     /label=pRS-marker
                     /note="pRS vectors, use to sequence yeast selectable
                     marker"
     primer_bind     2619..2641
                     /label=M13/pUC Forward
                     /note="In lacZ gene"
     primer_bind     2633..2650
                     /label=M13 Forward
                     /note="In lacZ gene. Also called M13-F20 or M13 (-21)
                     Forward"
     primer_bind     2634..2650
                     /label=M13 fwd
                     /note="common sequencing primer, one of multiple similar
                     variants"
     CDS             3761..3781
                     /codon_start=1
                     /product="tobacco etch virus (TEV) protease recognition and
                     cleavage site"
                     /label=TEV site
                     /translation="ENLYFQG"
     CDS             3794..3838
                     /codon_start=1
                     /product="affinity and epitope tag derived from pancreatic
                     ribonuclease A"
                     /label=S-Tag
                     /translation="KETAAAKFERQHMDS"
     CDS             3878..3901
                     /codon_start=1
                     /product="recognition and cleavage site for human
                     rhinovirus 3C and PreScission proteases"
                     /label=HRV 3C site
                     /translation="LEVLFQGP"
     CDS             3929..4648
                     /codon_start=1
                     /product="the original enhanced GFP (Yang et al., 1996)"
                     /label=EGFP
                     /note="mammalian codon-optimized"
                     /translation="MVSKGEELFTGVVPILVELDGDVNGHKFSVSGEGEGDATYGKLTL
                     KFICTTGKLPVPWPTLVTTLTYGVQCFSRYPDHMKQHDFFKSAMPEGYVQERTIFFKDD
                     GNYKTRAEVKFEGDTLVNRIELKGIDFKEDGNILGHKLEYNYNSHNVYIMADKQKNGIK
                     VNFKIRHNIEDGSVQLADHYQQNTPIGDGPVLLPDNHYLSTQSALSKDPNEKRDHMVLK
                     EFVTAAGITLGMDELYK"
     primer_bind     complement(3974..3995)
                     /label=EGFP-N
                     /note="EGFP, reverse primer"
     primer_bind     complement(4235..4254)
                     /label=EXFP-R
                     /note="For distinguishing EGFP variants, reverse primer"
     misc_feature    4686..5271
                     /label=IRES2
                     /note="internal ribosome entry site (IRES) of the
                     encephalomyocarditis virus (EMCV)"
     primer_bind     complement(4852..4869)
                     /label=IRES reverse
                     /note="IRES internal ribosome entry site, reverse primer.
                     Also called pCDH-rev"
     primer_bind     5079..5098
                     /label=IRES-F
                     /note="IRES internal ribosome entry site, forward primer"
     CDS             5353..6156
                     /codon_start=1
                     /gene="aph(3')-II (or nptII)"
                     /product="aminoglycoside phosphotransferase from Tn5"
                     /label=NeoR/KanR
                     /note="confers resistance to neomycin, kanamycin, and G418
                     (Geneticin(R))"
                     /translation="MGSAIEQDGLHAGSPAAWVERLFGYDWAQQTIGCSDAAVFRLSAQ
                     GRPVLFVKTDLSGALNELQDEAARLSWLATTGVPCAAVLDVVTEAGRDWLLLGEVPGQD
                     LLSSHLAPAEKVSIMADAMRRLHTLDPATCPFDHQAKHRIERARTRMEAGLVDQDDLDE
                     EHQGLAPAELFARLKARMPDGEDLVVTHGDACLPNIMVENGRFSGFIDCGRLGVADRYQ
                     DIALATRDIAEELGGEWADRFLVLYGIAAPDSQRIAFYRLLDEFF"
     primer_bind     complement(5416..5435)
                     /label=Neo-R
                     /note="Neomycin resistance gene, reverse primer"
     primer_bind     6026..6045
                     /label=Neo-F
                     /note="Neomycin resistance gene, forward primer"
ORIGIN
        1 gacctgcagg catgcaagct tggcgtaatc atggtcatag ctgtttcctg tgtgaaattg
       61 ttatccgctc acaattccac acaacatacg agccggaagc ataaagtgta aagcctgggg
      121 tgcctaatga gtgagctaac tcacattaat tgcgttgcgc tcactgcccg ctttccagtc
      181 gggaaacctg tcgtgccagc tgcattaatg aatcggccaa cgcgcgggga gaggcggttt
      241 gcgtattggg cgctcttccg cttcctcgct cactgactcg ctgcgctcgg tcgttcggct
      301 gcggcgagcg gtatcagctc actcaaaggc ggtaatacgg ttatccacag aatcagggga
      361 taacgcagga aagaacatgt gagcaaaagg ccagcaaaag gccaggaacc gtaaaaaggc
      421 cgcgttgctg gcgtttttcc ataggctccg cccccctgac gagcatcaca aaaatcgacg
      481 ctcaagtcag aggtggcgaa acccgacagg actataaaga taccaggcgt ttccccctgg
      541 aagctccctc gtgcgctctc ctgttccgac cctgccgctt accggatacc tgtccgcctt
      601 tctcccttcg ggaagcgtgg cgctttctca tagctcacgc tgtaggtatc tcagttcggt
      661 gtaggtcgtt cgctccaagc tgggctgtgt gcacgaaccc cccgttcagc ccgaccgctg
      721 cgccttatcc ggtaactatc gtcttgagtc caacccggta agacacgact tatcgccact
      781 ggcagcagcc actggtaaca ggattagcag agcgaggtat gtaggcggtg ctacagagtt
      841 cttgaagtgg tggcctaact acggctacac tagaaggaca gtatttggta tctgcgctct
      901 gctgaagcca gttaccttcg gaaaaagagt tggtagctct tgatccggca aacaaaccac
      961 cgctggtagc ggtggttttt ttgtttgcaa gcagcagatt acgcgcagaa aaaaaggatc
     1021 tcaagaagat cctttgatct tttctacggg gtctgacgct cagtggaacg aaaactcacg
     1081 ttaagggatt ttggtcatga gattatcaaa aaggatcttc acctagatcc ttttaaatta
     1141 aaaatgaagt tttaaatcaa tctaaagtat atatgagtaa acttggtctg acagttacca
     1201 atgcttaatc agtgaggcac ctatctcagc gatctgtcta tttcgttcat ccatagttgc
     1261 ctgactcccc gtcgtgtaga taactacgat acgggagggc ttaccatctg gccccagtgc
     1321 tgcaatgata ccgcgagacc cacgctcacc ggctccagat ttatcagcaa taaaccagcc
     1381 agccggaagg gccgagcgca gaagtggtcc tgcaacttta tccgcctcca tccagtctat
     1441 taattgttgc cgggaagcta gagtaagtag ttcgccagtt aatagtttgc gcaacgttgt
     1501 tgccattgct acaggcatcg tggtgtcacg ctcgtcgttt ggtatggctt cattcagctc
     1561 cggttcccaa cgatcaaggc gagttacatg atcccccatg ttgtgcaaaa aagcggttag
     1621 ctccttcggt cctccgatcg ttgtcagaag taagttggcc gcagtgttat cactcatggt
     1681 tatggcagca ctgcataatt ctcttactgt catgccatcc gtaagatgct tttctgtgac
     1741 tggtgagtac tcaaccaagt cattctgaga atagtgtatg cggcgaccga gttgctcttg
     1801 cccggcgtca atacgggata ataccgcgcc acatagcaga actttaaaag tgctcatcat
     1861 tggaaaacgt tcttcggggc gaaaactctc aaggatctta ccgctgttga gatccagttc
     1921 gatgtaaccc actcgtgcac ccaactgatc ttcagcatct tttactttca ccagcgtttc
     1981 tgggtgagca aaaacaggaa ggcaaaatgc cgcaaaaaag ggaataaggg cgacacggaa
     2041 atgttgaata ctcatactct tcctttttca atattattga agcatttatc agggttattg
     2101 tctcatgagc ggatacatat ttgaatgtat ttagaaaaat aaacaaatag gggttccgcg
     2161 cacatttccc cgaaaagtgc cacctgacgt ctaagaaacc attattatca tgacattaac
     2221 ctataaaaat aggcgtatca cgaggccctt tcgtctcgcg cgtttcggtg atgacggtga
     2281 aaacctctga cacatgcagc tcccggagac ggtcacagct tgtctgtaag cggatgccgg
     2341 gagcagacaa gcccgtcagg gcgcgtcagc gggtgttggc gggtgtcggg gctggcttaa
     2401 ctatgcggca tcagagcaga ttgtactgag agtgcaccat atgcggtgtg aaataccgca
     2461 cagatgcgta aggagaaaat accgcatcag gcgccattcg ccattcaggc tgcgcaactg
     2521 ttgggaaggg cgatcggtgc gggcctcttc gctattacgc cagctggcga aagggggatg
     2581 tgctgcaagg cgattaagtt gggtaacgcc agggttttcc cagtcacgac gttgtaaaac
     2641 gacggccagt gaattcgagc tcggtaccca gtgggtgcag aggctagaag tcccttaatc
     2701 tcatattgga aaaatttact gtagaaagaa atgtaggctc tagaactagg aaaaaaaaat
     2761 tattctaagc tcattaatct gttgagttat ttgagcgaat cctgaatcac aggaggaagg
     2821 taaggggagg cttcagggca gccaaatgtt tgcactttct gaaactttag tgtcagatga
     2881 gagcagtgga agggaagctg aggcaggagt gggcatagtt agagaaggtt tacaacagca
     2941 gtacaatgcg tttagggtta aaagaaggag tcagatattt aagaaggagt cagatattag
     3001 ggttaaaaga aggagtcaga atgggatgat gtcataatat atgggtctca ttttggaagg
     3061 aagagcctga tttaaagaga gagagagaga aaggccaaga ggcagcagga ccaacaagga
     3121 agaatgccca agctgtgagc ctgctgagga gttaatcttt gttctgtgga gcctcctctc
     3181 aatctcctgt caaaggatct gagcctgtta cggattttcc aactgaagaa gagagtcttt
     3241 gatgcctaga gactgagagc tcacctactc ccagggcaac atgtagccag caggataatt
     3301 ttatttcgag catgcatagt agagttgtga tgccatttta cagtgggaaa cacatttgtt
     3361 cttaaataat ttaatgcaac ataatgttgg gaattcagtt tcagttaaaa cagagatctt
     3421 ttggaagatg ggaaagtgag aggatttctt cccaagtttt tctcctctag gctttctcta
     3481 agcctgttaa aattcagtta tctatgtgaa tatctttaca tatctatcta cacaaacatt
     3541 tctacatata caatatgatg agtttataat ctttttatga atactattcc agtgtccttt
     3601 atttatttct caaccttcta tgcaggtcaa tttttcagaa ggaggaccgg gctctaattc
     3661 cactggcagt gaagtagcat caatgtcctc tcaacttcca gatacaccta acagcatggt
     3721 agccagtcct attgaggcag ggattccaac tactgcaagc gagaatcttt attttcaggg
     3781 cgccgccaaa ttcaaagaaa ccgctgctgc taaattcgaa cgccagcaca tggacagcgg
     3841 aggtggaggt tcgagcggtc cctcgggttc gtcgagcctg gaagttctgt tccaggggcc
     3901 cctgtcgtcg agcggtccct cgggttcgat ggtgagcaaa ggcgaggagc tgttcaccgg
     3961 ggtggtgccc atcctggtcg agctggacgg cgacgtaaac ggccacaagt tcagcgtgtc
     4021 cggcgagggc gagggcgatg ccacctacgg caagctgacc ctgaagttca tctgcaccac
     4081 cggcaagctg cccgtgccct ggcccaccct cgtgaccacc ctgacctacg gcgtgcagtg
     4141 cttcagccgc taccccgacc acatgaagca gcacgacttc ttcaagtccg ccatgcccga
     4201 aggctacgtc caggagcgca ccatcttctt caaggacgac ggcaactaca agacccgcgc
     4261 cgaggtgaag ttcgagggcg acaccctggt gaaccgcatc gagctgaagg gcatcgactt
     4321 caaggaggac ggcaacatcc tggggcacaa gctggagtac aactacaaca gccacaacgt
     4381 ctatatcatg gccgacaagc agaagaacgg catcaaggtg aacttcaaga tccgccacaa
     4441 catcgaggac ggcagcgtgc agctcgccga ccactaccag cagaacaccc ccatcggcga
     4501 cggccccgtg ctgctgcccg acaaccacta cctgagcacc cagtccgccc tgagcaaaga
     4561 ccccaacgag aagcgcgatc acatggtcct taaggagttc gtgaccgccg ccgggatcac
     4621 tctcggcatg gacgagctgt acaagtaatg atctagagtc gagttaatta agaattccgc
     4681 ccccccccct ctccctcccc ccccctaacg ttactggccg aagccgcttg gaataaggcc
     4741 ggtgtgcgtt tgtctatatg ttattttcca ccatattgcc gtcttttggc aatgtgaggg
     4801 cccggaaacc tggccctgtc ttcttgacga gcattcctag gggtctttcc cctctcgcca
     4861 aaggaatgca gggtctgttg aatgtcgtga aggaagcagt tcctctggaa gcttcttgaa
     4921 gacaaacaac gtctgtagcg accctttgca ggcagcggaa ccccccacct ggcgacaggt
     4981 gcctctgcgg ccaaaagcca cgtgtataag atacacctgc aaaggcggca caaccccagt
     5041 gccacgttgt gagttggata gttgtggaaa gagtcaaatg gctctcctca agcgtattca
     5101 acaaggggct gaaggatgcc cagaaggtac cccattgtat gggatctgat ctggggcctc
     5161 ggtgcacatg ctttacatgt gtttagtcga ggttaaaaaa acgtctaggc cccccgaacc
     5221 acggggacgt ggttttcctt tgaaaaacac gatgataata tggccacaac ctgttacatt
     5281 gcacaagata aaaatatatc atcacgaaca gtaaaactgt ctgcttacat aaacagtaat
     5341 acaaggggtg ttatgggatc ggccattgaa caagatggat tgcacgcagg ttctccggcc
     5401 gcttgggtgg agaggctatt cggctatgac tgggcacaac agacaatcgg ctgctctgat
     5461 gccgccgtgt tccggctgtc agcgcagggg cgcccggttc tttttgtcaa gaccgacctg
     5521 tccggtgccc tgaatgaact gcaggacgag gcagcgcggc tatcgtggct ggccacgacg
     5581 ggcgttcctt gcgcagctgt gctcgacgtt gtcactgaag cgggaaggga ctggctgcta
     5641 ttgggcgaag tgccggggca ggatctcctg tcatctcacc ttgctcctgc cgagaaagta
     5701 tccatcatgg ctgatgcaat gcggcggctg catacgcttg atccggctac ctgcccattc
     5761 gaccaccaag cgaaacatcg catcgagcga gcacgtactc ggatggaagc cggtcttgtc
     5821 gatcaggatg atctggacga agagcatcag gggctcgcgc cagccgaact gttcgccagg
     5881 ctcaaggcgc gcatgcccga cggcgaggat ctcgtcgtga cccatggcga tgcctgcttg
     5941 ccgaatatca tggtggaaaa tggccgcttt tctggattca tcgactgtgg ccggctgggt
     6001 gtggcggacc gctatcagga catagcgttg gctacccgtg atattgctga agagcttggc
     6061 ggcgaatggg ctgaccgctt cctcgtgctt tacggtatcg ccgctcccga ttcgcagcgc
     6121 atcgccttct atcgccttct tgacgagttc ttctgagtcg gaacattcat tctgtatttt
     6181 ttttccctgt tggagaaagt gggaaattat aatgtcgaac tctgaaacaa aagtatttaa
     6241 cgacccagtc aatgaaaact gaatcaagaa atgaatgctc catgaaatgc acgaagtctg
     6301 ttttaatgac aaggtgatat ggtagcaaca ctgtgaagac aatcatggga ttttactaga
     6361 attaaacaac aaacaaaacg caaaacccag tatatgctat tcaatgatct tagaagtact
     6421 gaaaaaaaaa gacgttttta aaacgtagag gatttatatt caaggatctc aaagaaagca
     6481 ttttcatttc actgcacatc tagagaaaaa caaaaataga aaattttcta gtccatccta
     6541 atctgaatgg tgctgtttct atattggtca ttgccttgcc aaacaggagc tccagcaaaa
     6601 gcgcaggaag agagactggc ctccttggct gaaagagtcc tttcaggaag gtggagctgc
     6661 attggtttga tatgtttaaa gttgacttta acaaggggtt aattgaaatc ctgggtctct
     6721 tggcctgtcc tgtagctggt ttatttttta ctttgccccc tccccacttt ttttgagatc
     6781 catcctttat caagaagtct gaagcgacta taaaggtttt tgaattcaga tttaaaaacc
     6841 aacttataaa gcattgcaac aaggttacct ctattttgcc acaagcgtct cgggattgtg
     6901 tttgacttgt gtctgtccaa gaacttttcc cccaaagatg tgtatagtta ttggttaaaa
     6961 tgactgtttt ctctctctat ggaaataaaa aggaaaaaaa aaaaggaaac tttttttgtt
     7021 tgctcttgca ttgcaaaaat tataaagtaa tttattattt attgtcggaa gacttgccac
     7081 ttttcatgtc atttgacatt ttttgtttgc tgaagtgaaa aaaaaagata aaggttgtac
     7141 ggtggtcttt ga
//
