LOCUS       Exported 7152 bp ds-DNA circular SYN 13-MAY-2021
DEFINITION  CRISPR donor plasmid to tag human transcription factor ISL1 with
            GFP.
ACCESSION   .
VERSION     .
KEYWORDS    pISL1-donor
SOURCE      synthetic DNA construct
  ORGANISM  synthetic DNA construct
REFERENCE   1 (bases 1 to 7152)
  TITLE     White lab ENCODE plasmids to tag human transcription factors with
            GFP
REFERENCE   2 (bases 1 to 7152)
  AUTHORS   .
  TITLE     Direct Submission
  JOURNAL   Exported May 13, 2021 from SnapGene Server 1.1.58
            http://www.snapgene.com
FEATURES             Location/Qualifiers
     source          1..7152
                     /organism="synthetic DNA construct"
                     /mol_type="other DNA"
     primer_bind     complement(34..50)
                     /label=M13 rev
                     /note="common sequencing primer, one of multiple similar
                     variants"
     primer_bind     complement(34..50)
                     /label=M13 Reverse
                     /note="In lacZ gene. Also called M13-rev"
     primer_bind     complement(47..69)
                     /label=M13/pUC Reverse
                     /note="In lacZ gene"
     protein_bind    58..74
                     /label=lac operator
                     /bound_moiety="lac repressor encoded by lacI"
                     /note="The lac repressor binds to the lac operator to
                     inhibit transcription in E. coli. This inhibition can be
                     relieved by adding lactose or
                     isopropyl-beta-D-thiogalactopyranoside (IPTG)."
     promoter        complement(82..112)
                     /label=lac promoter
                     /note="promoter for the E. coli lac operon"
     protein_bind    127..148
                     /label=CAP binding site
                     /bound_moiety="E. coli catabolite activator protein"
                     /note="CAP binding activates transcription in the presence
                     of cAMP."
     primer_bind     complement(265..282)
                     /label=L4440
                     /note="L4440 vector, forward primer"
     rep_origin      complement(436..1024)
                     /direction=LEFT
                     /label=ori
                     /note="high-copy-number ColE1/pMB1/pBR322/pUC origin of
                     replication"
     primer_bind     complement(516..535)
                     /label=pBR322ori-F
                     /note="pBR322 origin, forward primer"
     CDS             complement(1195..2055)
                     /codon_start=1
                     /gene="bla"
                     /product="beta-lactamase"
                     /label=AmpR
                     /note="confers resistance to ampicillin, carbenicillin, and
                     related antibiotics"
                     /translation="MSIQHFRVALIPFFAAFCLPVFAHPETLVKVKDAEDQLGARVGYI
                     ELDLNSGKILESFRPEERFPMMSTFKVLLCGAVLSRIDAGQEQLGRRIHYSQNDLVEYS
                     PVTEKHLTDGMTVRELCSAAITMSDNTAANLLLTTIGGPKELTAFLHNMGDHVTRLDRW
                     EPELNEAIPNDERDTTMPVAMATTLRKLLTGELLTLASRQQLIDWMEADKVAGPLLRSA
                     LPAGWFIADKSGAGERGSRGIIAALGPDGKPSRIVVIYTTGSQATMDERNRQIAEIGAS
                     LIKHW"
     primer_bind     1818..1837
                     /label=Amp-R
                     /note="Ampicillin resistance gene, reverse primer"
     promoter        complement(2056..2160)
                     /gene="bla"
                     /label=AmpR promoter
     primer_bind     2228..2246
                     /label=pBRforEco
                     /note="pBR322 vectors, upsteam of EcoRI site, forward
                     primer"
     primer_bind     complement(2284..2306)
                     /label=pGEX 3'
                     /note="pGEX vectors, reverse primer"
     primer_bind     2406..2425
                     /label=pRS-marker
                     /note="pRS vectors, use to sequence yeast selectable
                     marker"
     primer_bind     2619..2641
                     /label=M13/pUC Forward
                     /note="In lacZ gene"
     primer_bind     2633..2650
                     /label=M13 Forward
                     /note="In lacZ gene. Also called M13-F20 or M13 (-21)
                     Forward"
     primer_bind     2634..2650
                     /label=M13 fwd
                     /note="common sequencing primer, one of multiple similar
                     variants"
     CDS             3761..3781
                     /codon_start=1
                     /product="tobacco etch virus (TEV) protease recognition and
                     cleavage site"
                     /label=TEV site
                     /translation="ENLYFQG"
     CDS             3794..3838
                     /codon_start=1
                     /product="affinity and epitope tag derived from pancreatic
                     ribonuclease A"
                     /label=S-Tag
                     /translation="KETAAAKFERQHMDS"
     CDS             3878..3901
                     /codon_start=1
                     /product="recognition and cleavage site for human
                     rhinovirus 3C and PreScission proteases"
                     /label=HRV 3C site
                     /translation="LEVLFQGP"
     CDS             3929..4648
                     /codon_start=1
                     /product="the original enhanced GFP (Yang et al., 1996)"
                     /label=EGFP
                     /note="mammalian codon-optimized"
                     /translation="MVSKGEELFTGVVPILVELDGDVNGHKFSVSGEGEGDATYGKLTL
                     KFICTTGKLPVPWPTLVTTLTYGVQCFSRYPDHMKQHDFFKSAMPEGYVQERTIFFKDD
                     GNYKTRAEVKFEGDTLVNRIELKGIDFKEDGNILGHKLEYNYNSHNVYIMADKQKNGIK
                     VNFKIRHNIEDGSVQLADHYQQNTPIGDGPVLLPDNHYLSTQSALSKDPNEKRDHMVLK
                     EFVTAAGITLGMDELYK"
     primer_bind     complement(3974..3995)
                     /label=EGFP-N
                     /note="EGFP, reverse primer"
     primer_bind     complement(4235..4254)
                     /label=EXFP-R
                     /note="For distinguishing EGFP variants, reverse primer"
     misc_feature    4686..5271
                     /label=IRES2
                     /note="internal ribosome entry site (IRES) of the
                     encephalomyocarditis virus (EMCV)"
     primer_bind     complement(4852..4869)
                     /label=IRES reverse
                     /note="IRES internal ribosome entry site, reverse primer.
                     Also called pCDH-rev"
     primer_bind     5079..5098
                     /label=IRES-F
                     /note="IRES internal ribosome entry site, forward primer"
     CDS             5353..6156
                     /codon_start=1
                     /gene="aph(3')-II (or nptII)"
                     /product="aminoglycoside phosphotransferase from Tn5"
                     /label=NeoR/KanR
                     /note="confers resistance to neomycin, kanamycin, and G418
                     (Geneticin(R))"
                     /translation="MGSAIEQDGLHAGSPAAWVERLFGYDWAQQTIGCSDAAVFRLSAQ
                     GRPVLFVKTDLSGALNELQDEAARLSWLATTGVPCAAVLDVVTEAGRDWLLLGEVPGQD
                     LLSSHLAPAEKVSIMADAMRRLHTLDPATCPFDHQAKHRIERARTRMEAGLVDQDDLDE
                     EHQGLAPAELFARLKARMPDGEDLVVTHGDACLPNIMVENGRFSGFIDCGRLGVADRYQ
                     DIALATRDIAEELGGEWADRFLVLYGIAAPDSQRIAFYRLLDEFF"
     primer_bind     complement(5416..5435)
                     /label=Neo-R
                     /note="Neomycin resistance gene, reverse primer"
     primer_bind     6026..6045
                     /label=Neo-F
                     /note="Neomycin resistance gene, forward primer"
ORIGIN
        1 gacctgcagg catgcaagct tggcgtaatc atggtcatag ctgtttcctg tgtgaaattg
       61 ttatccgctc acaattccac acaacatacg agccggaagc ataaagtgta aagcctgggg
      121 tgcctaatga gtgagctaac tcacattaat tgcgttgcgc tcactgcccg ctttccagtc
      181 gggaaacctg tcgtgccagc tgcattaatg aatcggccaa cgcgcgggga gaggcggttt
      241 gcgtattggg cgctcttccg cttcctcgct cactgactcg ctgcgctcgg tcgttcggct
      301 gcggcgagcg gtatcagctc actcaaaggc ggtaatacgg ttatccacag aatcagggga
      361 taacgcagga aagaacatgt gagcaaaagg ccagcaaaag gccaggaacc gtaaaaaggc
      421 cgcgttgctg gcgtttttcc ataggctccg cccccctgac gagcatcaca aaaatcgacg
      481 ctcaagtcag aggtggcgaa acccgacagg actataaaga taccaggcgt ttccccctgg
      541 aagctccctc gtgcgctctc ctgttccgac cctgccgctt accggatacc tgtccgcctt
      601 tctcccttcg ggaagcgtgg cgctttctca tagctcacgc tgtaggtatc tcagttcggt
      661 gtaggtcgtt cgctccaagc tgggctgtgt gcacgaaccc cccgttcagc ccgaccgctg
      721 cgccttatcc ggtaactatc gtcttgagtc caacccggta agacacgact tatcgccact
      781 ggcagcagcc actggtaaca ggattagcag agcgaggtat gtaggcggtg ctacagagtt
      841 cttgaagtgg tggcctaact acggctacac tagaagaaca gtatttggta tctgcgctct
      901 gctgaagcca gttaccttcg gaaaaagagt tggtagctct tgatccggca aacaaaccac
      961 cgctggtagc ggtggttttt ttgtttgcaa gcagcagatt acgcgcagaa aaaaaggatc
     1021 tcaagaagat cctttgatct tttctacggg gtctgacgct cagtggaacg aaaactcacg
     1081 ttaagggatt ttggtcatga gattatcaaa aaggatcttc acctagatcc ttttaaatta
     1141 aaaatgaagt tttaaatcaa tctaaagtat atatgagtaa acttggtctg acagttacca
     1201 atgcttaatc agtgaggcac ctatctcagc gatctgtcta tttcgttcat ccatagttgc
     1261 ctgactcccc gtcgtgtaga taactacgat acgggagggc ttaccatctg gccccagtgc
     1321 tgcaatgata ccgcgagacc cacgctcacc ggctccagat ttatcagcaa taaaccagcc
     1381 agccggaagg gccgagcgca gaagtggtcc tgcaacttta tccgcctcca tccagtctat
     1441 taattgttgc cgggaagcta gagtaagtag ttcgccagtt aatagtttgc gcaacgttgt
     1501 tgccattgct acaggcatcg tggtgtcacg ctcgtcgttt ggtatggctt cattcagctc
     1561 cggttcccaa cgatcaaggc gagttacatg atcccccatg ttgtgcaaaa aagcggttag
     1621 ctccttcggt cctccgatcg ttgtcagaag taagttggcc gcagtgttat cactcatggt
     1681 tatggcagca ctgcataatt ctcttactgt catgccatcc gtaagatgct tttctgtgac
     1741 tggtgagtac tcaaccaagt cattctgaga atagtgtatg cggcgaccga gttgctcttg
     1801 cccggcgtca atacgggata ataccgcgcc acatagcaga actttaaaag tgctcatcat
     1861 tggaaaacgt tcttcggggc gaaaactctc aaggatctta ccgctgttga gatccagttc
     1921 gatgtaaccc actcgtgcac ccaactgatc ttcagcatct tttactttca ccagcgtttc
     1981 tgggtgagca aaaacaggaa ggcaaaatgc cgcaaaaaag ggaataaggg cgacacggaa
     2041 atgttgaata ctcatactct tcctttttca atattattga agcatttatc agggttattg
     2101 tctcatgagc ggatacatat ttgaatgtat ttagaaaaat aaacaaatag gggttccgcg
     2161 cacatttccc cgaaaagtgc cacctgacgt ctaagaaacc attattatca tgacattaac
     2221 ctataaaaat aggcgtatca cgaggccctt tcgtctcgcg cgtttcggtg atgacggtga
     2281 aaacctctga cacatgcagc tcccggagac ggtcacagct tgtctgtaag cggatgccgg
     2341 gagcagacaa gcccgtcagg gcgcgtcagc gggtgttggc gggtgtcggg gctggcttaa
     2401 ctatgcggca tcagagcaga ttgtactgag agtgcaccat atgcggtgtg aaataccgca
     2461 cagatgcgta aggagaaaat accgcatcag gcgccattcg ccattcaggc tgcgcaactg
     2521 ttgggaaggg cgatcggtgc gggcctcttc gctattacgc cagctggcga aagggggatg
     2581 tgctgcaagg cgattaagtt gggtaacgcc agggttttcc cagtcacgac gttgtaaaac
     2641 gacggccagt gaattcgagc tcggtaccca gtgggtgcag aggctagaag tcccttaatc
     2701 tcatattgga aaaatttact gtagaaagaa atgtaggctc tagaactagg aaaaaaaaat
     2761 tattctaagc tcattaatct gttgagttat ttgagcgaat cctgaatcac aggaggaagg
     2821 taaggggagg gttcagggca gccaaatgtt tgcactttct gaaactttag tgtcagatga
     2881 gagcagtgga agggaagctg aggcaggagt gggcatagtt agagaaggtt tacaacagca
     2941 gtacaatgcg tttagggtta aaagaaggag tcagatattt aagaaggagt cagatattag
     3001 ggttaaaaga aggagtcaga atgggatgat gtcataatat atgggtctca ttttggaagg
     3061 aagagcctga tttaaagaga gagagagaga aaggccaaaa ggcagcagga ccaacaagga
     3121 agaatgccca agctgtgagc ctgctgagga gttaatcttt gttctgtgga gcctcctctc
     3181 aatctcctgt caaaggatct gagcctgtta cggattttcc aactgaagaa gagagtcttt
     3241 gatgcctaga gactgagagc tcacctactc ccagggcaac atgtagccag caggataatt
     3301 ttatttcgag catgcatagt agagttgtga tgccatttta cagtgggaaa cacatttgtt
     3361 cttaaataat ttaatgcaac ataatgttgg gaattcagtt tcagttaaaa cagagatctt
     3421 ttggaagatg ggaaagtgag aggatttctt cccaagtttt tctcctctag gctttctcta
     3481 agcctgttaa aattcagtta tctatgtgaa tatctttaca tatctatcta cacaaacatt
     3541 tctacatata caatatgatg agtttataat ctttttatga atactattcc agtgtccttt
     3601 atttatttct caaccttcta tgcaggtcaa tttttcagaa ggaggaccgg gctctaattc
     3661 cactggcagt gaagtagcat caatgtcctc tcaacttcca gatacaccta acagcatggt
     3721 agccagtcct attgaggcag ggattccaac tactgcaagc gagaatcttt attttcaggg
     3781 cgccgccaaa ttcaaagaaa ccgctgctgc taaattcgaa cgccagcaca tggacagcgg
     3841 aggtggaggt tcgagcggtc cctcgggttc gtcgagcctg gaagttctgt tccaggggcc
     3901 cctgtcgtcg agcggtccct cgggttcgat ggtgagcaaa ggcgaggagc tgttcaccgg
     3961 ggtggtgccc atcctggtcg agctggacgg cgacgtaaac ggccacaagt tcagcgtgtc
     4021 cggcgagggc gagggcgatg ccacctacgg caagctgacc ctgaagttca tctgcaccac
     4081 cggcaagctg cccgtgccct ggcccaccct cgtgaccacc ctgacctacg gcgtgcagtg
     4141 cttcagccgc taccccgacc acatgaagca gcacgacttc ttcaagtccg ccatgcccga
     4201 aggctacgtc caggagcgca ccatcttctt caaggacgac ggcaactaca agacccgcgc
     4261 cgaggtgaag ttcgagggcg acaccctggt gaaccgcatc gagctgaagg gcatcgactt
     4321 caaggaggac ggcaacatcc tggggcacaa gctggagtac aactacaaca gccacaacgt
     4381 ctatatcatg gccgacaagc agaagaacgg catcaaggtg aacttcaaga tccgccacaa
     4441 catcgaggac ggcagcgtgc agctcgccga ccactaccag cagaacaccc ccatcggcga
     4501 cggccccgtg ctgctgcccg acaaccacta cctgagcacc cagtccgccc tgagcaaaga
     4561 ccccaacgag aagcgcgatc acatggtcct taaggagttc gtgaccgccg ccgggatcac
     4621 tctcggcatg gacgagctgt acaagtaatg atctagagtc gagttaatta agaattccgc
     4681 ccccccccct ctccctcccc ccccctaacg ttactggccg aagccgcttg gaataaggcc
     4741 ggtgtgcgtt tgtctatatg ttattttcca ccatattgcc gtcttttggc aatgtgaggg
     4801 cccggaaacc tggccctgtc ttcttgacga gcattcctag gggtctttcc cctctcgcca
     4861 aaggaatgca gggtctgttg aatgtcgtga aggaagcagt tcctctggaa gcttcttgaa
     4921 gacaaacaac gtctgtagcg accctttgca ggcagcggaa ccccccacct ggcgacaggt
     4981 gcctctgcgg ccaaaagcca cgtgtataag atacacctgc aaaggcggca caaccccagt
     5041 gccacgttgt gagttggata gttgtggaaa gagtcaaatg gctctcctca agcgtattca
     5101 acaaggggct gaaggatgcc cagaaggtac cccattgtat gggatctgat ctggggcctc
     5161 ggtgcacatg ctttacatgt gtttagtcga ggttaaaaaa acgtctaggc cccccgaacc
     5221 acggggacgt ggttttcctt tgaaaaacac gatgataata tggccacaac ctgttacatt
     5281 gcacaagata aaaatatatc atcacgaaca gtaaaactgt ctgcttacat aaacagtaat
     5341 acaaggggtg ttatgggatc ggccattgaa caagatggat tgcacgcagg ttctccggcc
     5401 gcttgggtgg agaggctatt cggctatgac tgggcacaac agacaatcgg ctgctctgat
     5461 gccgccgtgt tccggctgtc agcgcagggg cgcccggttc tttttgtcaa gaccgacctg
     5521 tccggtgccc tgaatgaact gcaggacgag gcagcgcggc tatcgtggct ggccacgacg
     5581 ggcgttcctt gcgcagctgt gctcgacgtt gtcactgaag cgggaaggga ctggctgcta
     5641 ttgggcgaag tgccggggca ggatctcctg tcatctcacc ttgctcctgc cgagaaagta
     5701 tccatcatgg ctgatgcaat gcggcggctg catacgcttg atccggctac ctgcccattc
     5761 gaccaccaag cgaaacatcg catcgagcga gcacgtactc ggatggaagc cggtcttgtc
     5821 gatcaggatg atctggacga agagcatcag gggctcgcgc cagccgaact gttcgccagg
     5881 ctcaaggcgc gcatgcccga cggcgaggat ctcgtcgtga cccatggcga tgcctgcttg
     5941 ccgaatatca tggtggaaaa tggccgcttt tctggattca tcgactgtgg ccggctgggt
     6001 gtggcggacc gctatcagga catagcgttg gctacccgtg atattgctga agagcttggc
     6061 ggcgaatggg ctgaccgctt cctcgtgctt tacggtatcg ccgctcccga ttcgcagcgc
     6121 atcgccttct atcgccttct tgacgagttc ttctgagtcg gaacattcat tctgtatttt
     6181 ttttccctgt tggagaaagt gggaaattat aatgtcgaac tctgaaacaa aagtatttaa
     6241 cgacccagtc aatgaaaact gaatcaagaa atgaatgctc catgaaatgc acgaagtctg
     6301 ttttaatgac aaggtgatat ggtagcaaca ctgtgaagac aatcatggga ttttactaga
     6361 attaaacaac aaacaaaacg caaaacccag tatatgctat tcaatgatct tagaagtact
     6421 gaaaaaaaaa gacgttttta aaacgtagag gatttatatt caaggatctc aaagaaagca
     6481 ttttcatttc actgcacatc tagagaaaaa caaaaataga aaattttcta gtccatccta
     6541 atctgaatgg tgctgtttct atattggtca ttgccttgcc aaacaggagc tccagcaaaa
     6601 gcgcaggaag agagactggc ctccttggct gaaagagtcc tttcaggaag gtggagctgc
     6661 attggtttga tatgtttaaa gttgacttta acaaggggtt aattgaaatc ctgggtctct
     6721 tggcctgtcc tgtagctggt ttatttttta ctttgccccc tccccacttt ttttgagatc
     6781 catcctttat caagaagtct gaagcgactt taaaggtttt tgaattcaga tttaaaaacc
     6841 aacttataaa gcattgcaac aaggttacct ctattttgcc acaagcgtct cgggattgtg
     6901 tttgacttgt gtctgtccaa gaacttttcc cccaaagatg tgtatagtta ttggttaaaa
     6961 tgactgtttt ctctctctat ggaaataaaa aggaaaaaaa aaaaggaaac tttttttgtt
     7021 tgctcttgca ttgcaaaaat tataaagtaa tttattattt attgtcggaa gacttgccac
     7081 ttttcatgtc atttgacatt ttttgtttgc tgaagtgaaa aaaaaagata aaggttgtac
     7141 ggtggtcttt ga
//
